Addgene plasmid #195029: GAL4(1-147)
Purpose: The control vector GAL4 (1-147) was generated by introducing a stop codon immediately after the GAL4 (1-147) sequence in the GAL4-Creb5 (1-128) vector
Depositing lab: Andrew Lassar & Cheng-Hai Zhang. Depositing organization: Harvard Medical School. Publication: Creb5 establishes the competence for Prg4 expression in articular cartilage. Zhang CH, Gao Y, Jadhav U, Hung HH, Holton KM, Grodzinsky AJ, Shivdasani RA, Lassar AB. Commun Biol. 2021 Mar 12;4(1):332. doi: 10.1038/s42003-021-01857-0. PubMed 33712729.
Backbone
  Vector backbone: Gal4-HA-HIF1α (530-652) plasmid
  Backbone manufacturer: William Kaelin (Addgene plasmid # 24887)
  Vector type: Mammalian Expression
Growth in bacteria
  Bacterial resistance: Ampicillin, 100 μg/mL
  Growth temperature: 37°C
  Growth strain: DH5alpha
  Copy number: High Copy
Gene/Insert
  Gene/Insert name: GAL4 (1-147)
  Insert size (bp): 1620
  Cloning method: Restriction Enzyme; 5′ cloning site n/a (unknown if destroyed); 3′ cloning site n/a (unknown if destroyed)
  Sequencing primers: 5′ n/a
Terms and licenses: Academic/Nonprofit Terms; Industry Terms: Not Available to Industry
How to cite: GAL4(1-147) was a gift from Andrew Lassar & Cheng-Hai Zhang (Addgene plasmid # 195029 ; http://n2t.net/addgene:195029 ; RRID:Addgene_195029)
