[The description below was written by a language model from this plasmid's Addgene catalogue record and pLannotate feature annotations shown in this document.]
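Description:
GAL4(1-147) is a mammalian expression plasmid that serves as the DNA-binding-domain-only control for a GAL4-Creb5 (1-128) fusion construct. It was derived from a Gal4-HA-HIF1α (530-652) backbone of the pcDNA3 style. In bacteria it is maintained through a high-copy ColE1/pUC-type origin and selected with ampicillin via the β-lactamase gene. It also carries an f1 origin for single-stranded DNA production. A separate cassette, in which the SV40 early promoter drives the neomycin phosphotransferase gene followed by an SV40 polyadenylation signal, would permit G418 selection of transfected mammalian cells.

The expression unit consists of the CMV immediate early enhancer and promoter, then a T7 promoter, driving the Saccharomyces cerevisiae GAL4 DNA-binding domain (residues 1-147), with a bGH polyadenylation signal downstream and an SP6 promoter in reverse orientation flanking the insert. According to the record, a stop codon was introduced immediately after the GAL4 coding sequence of the parental fusion vector. This explains why the feature table still annotates a CREB5 fragment directly downstream: that sequence remains physically present but should not be translated, so only the bare GAL4 domain is produced. The annotation tool labels this fragment by similarity to human CREB5, and the record does not state the species of origin. The listed insert size also exceeds the annotated GAL4 plus CREB5 region, and the record does not explain this difference.

The plasmid is suited to one-hybrid style transactivation assays, in which GAL4 fusions are co-transfected with a reporter carrying GAL4 binding sites. Here it provides the baseline against which the activation potential of the Creb5 N-terminal region is measured. The associated study concerns the role of Creb5 in Prg4 expression in articular cartilage.
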