Features (pLannotate 1.2.2; 22 found; start..end, strand, type, name):
     30..188     +  CDS            ble (fragment): BLE_KLEPN - Experimental evidence at protein level: Swiss-Prot protein existence level 1. Binding protein with a strong affinity to the bleomycin family of antibiotics. Binds to CL990; an antimitotic-antibiotic compound. From Klebsiella pneumoniae.
    183..304     +  polyA_signal   SV40 poly(A) signal: SV40 polyadenylation signal
    377..393     -  protein_bind   lac operator: The lac repressor binds to the lac operator to inhibit transcription in E. coli. This inhibition can be relieved by adding lactose or isopropyl-β-D-thiogalactopyranoside (IPTG). lac repressor encoded by lacI
    401..431     -  promoter       lac promoter: promoter for the E. coli lac operon
    446..467     -  protein_bind   CAP binding site: CAP binding activates transcription in the presence of cAMP. E. coli catabolite activator protein
    480..572     -  CDS            lacI (fragment): lac repressor; lacI; The lac repressor binds to the lac operator to inhibit transcription in E. coli. This inhibition can be relieved by adding lactose or isopropyl-β-D-thiogalactopyranoside (IPTG).
    755..1343    -  rep_origin     ori: high-copy-number ColE1/pMB1/pBR322/pUC origin of replication
   1514..2374    -  CDS            AmpR: β-lactamase; bla; confers resistance to ampicillin, carbenicillin, and related antibiotics
   2375..2479    -  promoter       AmpR promoter: bla
   2538..2590    -  misc_feature   bom (fragment): basis of mobility region from pBR322
   2745..3124    +  enhancer       CMV enhancer: human cytomegalovirus immediate early enhancer
   3125..3328    +  promoter       CMV promoter: human cytomegalovirus (CMV) immediate early promoter
   3324..3357    +  LTR            5' LTR (truncated) (fragment): truncated 5' long terminal repeat (LTR) from HIV-1
   3373..3391    +  promoter       T7 promoter: promoter for bacteriophage T7 RNA polymerase
   3408..3848    +  CDS            GAL4 DNA binding domain: DNA binding domain of the GAL4 transcriptional activator; Saccharomyces cerevisiae GAL4 (truncated)
   3857..4237    +  CDS            CREB5 (fragment): CREB5_HUMAN - Also known as CREBPA. Experimental evidence at protein level: Swiss-Prot protein existence level 1. Binds to the cAMP response element and activates transcription. From Homo sapiens (Human).
   4259..4277    -  promoter       SP6 promoter: promoter for bacteriophage SP6 RNA polymerase
   4303..4527    +  polyA_signal   bGH poly(A) signal: bovine growth hormone polyadenylation signal
   4531..4552    +  promoter       SV40 promoter (fragment): SV40 enhancer and early promoter
   4573..5001    +  rep_origin     f1 ori (sequence partly withheld): f1 bacteriophage origin of replication; arrow indicates direction of (+) strand synthesis
   5015..5344    +  promoter       SV40 promoter: SV40 enhancer and early promoter
   5411..6       +  CDS            neo (across the origin): KKA2_KLEPN - Also known as kan, nptII. Experimental evidence at protein level: Swiss-Prot protein existence level 1. Resistance to kanamycin, neomycin, paromomycin, ribostamycin, butirosin and gentamicin B. From Klebsiella pneumoniae.
>Addgene plasmid #195029 | GAL4(1-147) | addgene full sequence | sequence record 382307 | Addgene NGS Result
TTCTTCTGAGCGGGACTCTGGGGTTCGAAATGACCGACCAAGCGACGCCCAACCTGCCATCACGAGATTT
CGATTCCACCGCCGCCTTCTATGAAAGGTTGGGCTTCGGAATCGTTTTCCGGGACGCCGGCTGGATGATC
CTCCAGCGCGGGGATCTCATGCTGGAGTTCTTCGCCCACCCCAACTTGTTTATTGCAGCTTATAATGGTT
ACAAATAAAGCAATAGCATCACAAATTTCACAAATAAAGCATTTTTTTCACTGCATTCTAGTTGTGGTTT
GTCCAAACTCATCAATGTATCTTATCATGTCTGTATACCGTCGACCTCTAGCTAGAGCTTGGCGTAATCA
TGGTCATAGCTGTTTCCTGTGTGAAATTGTTATCCGCTCACAATTCCACACAACATACGAGCCGGAAGCA
TAAAGTGTAAAGCCTGGGGTGCCTAATGAGTGAGCTAACTCACATTAATTGCGTTGCGCTCACTGCCCGC
TTTCCAGTCGGGAAACCTGTCGTGCCAGCTGCATTAATGAATCGGCCAACGCGCGGGGAGAGGCGGTTTG
CGTATTGGGCGCTCTTCCGCTTCCTCGCTCACTGACTCGCTGCGCTCGGTCGTTCGGCTGCGGCGAGCGG
TATCAGCTCACTCAAAGGCGGTAATACGGTTATCCACAGAATCAGGGGATAACGCAGGAAAGAACATGTG
AGCAAAAGGCCAGCAAAAGGCCAGGAACCGTAAAAAGGCCGCGTTGCTGGCGTTTTTCCATAGGCTCCGC
CCCCCTGACGAGCATCACAAAAATCGACGCTCAAGTCAGAGGTGGCGAAACCCGACAGGACTATAAAGAT
ACCAGGCGTTTCCCCCTGGAAGCTCCCTCGTGCGCTCTCCTGTTCCGACCCTGCCGCTTACCGGATACCT
GTCCGCCTTTCTCCCTTCGGGAAGCGTGGCGCTTTCTCATAGCTCACGCTGTAGGTATCTCAGTTCGGTG
TAGGTCGTTCGCTCCAAGCTGGGCTGTGTGCACGAACCCCCCGTTCAGCCCGACCGCTGCGCCTTATCCG
GTAACTATCGTCTTGAGTCCAACCCGGTAAGACACGACTTATCGCCACTGGCAGCAGCCACTGGTAACAG
GATTAGCAGAGCGAGGTATGTAGGCGGTGCTACAGAGTTCTTGAAGTGGTGGCCTAACTACGGCTACACT
AGAAGAACAGTATTTGGTATCTGCGCTCTGCTGAAGCCAGTTACCTTCGGAAAAAGAGTTGGTAGCTCTT
GATCCGGCAAACAAACCACCGCTGGTAGCGGTGGTTTTTTTGTTTGCAAGCAGCAGATTACGCGCAGAAA
AAAAGGATCTCAAGAAGATCCTTTGATCTTTTCTACGGGGTCTGACGCTCAGTGGAACGAAAACTCACGT
TAAGGGATTTTGGTCATGAGATTATCAAAAAGGATCTTCACCTAGATCCTTTTAAATTAAAAATGAAGTT
TTAAATCAATCTAAAGTATATATGAGTAAACTTGGTCTGACAGTTACCAATGCTTAATCAGTGAGGCACC
TATCTCAGCGATCTGTCTATTTCGTTCATCCATAGTTGCCTGACTCCCCGTCGTGTAGATAACTACGATA
CGGGAGGGCTTACCATCTGGCCCCAGTGCTGCAATGATACCGCGAGACCCACGCTCACCGGCTCCAGATT
TATCAGCAATAAACCAGCCAGCCGGAAGGGCCGAGCGCAGAAGTGGTCCTGCAACTTTATCCGCCTCCAT
CCAGTCTATTAATTGTTGCCGGGAAGCTAGAGTAAGTAGTTCGCCAGTTAATAGTTTGCGCAACGTTGTT
GCCATTGCTACAGGCATCGTGGTGTCACGCTCGTCGTTTGGTATGGCTTCATTCAGCTCCGGTTCCCAAC
GATCAAGGCGAGTTACATGATCCCCCATGTTGTGCAAAAAAGCGGTTAGCTCCTTCGGTCCTCCGATCGT
TGTCAGAAGTAAGTTGGCCGCAGTGTTATCACTCATGGTTATGGCAGCACTGCATAATTCTCTTACTGTC
ATGCCATCCGTAAGATGCTTTTCTGTGACTGGTGAGTACTCAACCAAGTCATTCTGAGAATAGTGTATGC
GGCGACCGAGTTGCTCTTGCCCGGCGTCAATACGGGATAATACCGCGCCACATAGCAGAACTTTAAAAGT
GCTCATCATTGGAAAACGTTCTTCGGGGCGAAAACTCTCAAGGATCTTACCGCTGTTGAGATCCAGTTCG
ATGTAACCCACTCGTGCACCCAACTGATCTTCAGCATCTTTTACTTTCACCAGCGTTTCTGGGTGAGCAA
AAACAGGAAGGCAAAATGCCGCAAAAAAGGGAATAAGGGCGACACGGAAATGTTGAATACTCATACTCTT
CCTTTTTCAATATTATTGAAGCATTTATCAGGGTTATTGTCTCATGAGCGGATACATATTTGAATGTATT
TAGAAAAATAAACAAATAGGGGTTCCGCGCACATTTCCCCGAAAAGTGCCACCTGACGTCGACGGATCGG
GAGATCTCCCGATCCCCTATGGTGCACTCTCAGTACAATCTGCTCTGATGCCGCATAGTTAAGCCAGTAT
CTGCTCCCTGCTTGTGTGTTGGAGGTCGCTGAGTAGTGCGCGAGCAAAATTTAAGCTACAACAAGGCAAG
GCTTGACCGACAATTGCATGAAGAATCTGCTTAGGGTTAGGCGTTTTGCGCTGCTTCGCGATGTACGGGC
CAGATATACGCGTTGACATTGATTATTGACTAGTTATTAATAGTAATCAATTACGGGGTCATTAGTTCAT
AGCCCATATATGGAGTTCCGCGTTACATAACTTACGGTAAATGGCCCGCCTGGCTGACCGCCCAACGACC
CCCGCCCATTGACGTCAATAATGACGTATGTTCCCATAGTAACGCCAATAGGGACTTTCCATTGACGTCA
ATGGGTGGAGTATTTACGGTAAACTGCCCACTTGGCAGTACATCAAGTGTATCATATGCCAAGTACGCCC
CCTATTGACGTCAATGACGGTAAATGGCCCGCCTGGCATTATGCCCAGTACATGACCTTATGGGACTTTC
CTACTTGGCAGTACATCTACGTATTAGTCATCGCTATTACCATGGTGATGCGGTTTTGGCAGTACATCAA
TGGGCGTGGATAGCGGTTTGACTCACGGGGATTTCCAAGTCTCCACCCCATTGACGTCAATGGGAGTTTG
TTTTGGCACCAAAATCAACGGGACTTTCCAAAATGTCGTAACAACTCCGCCCCATTGACGCAAATGGGCG
GTAGGCGTGTACGGTGGGAGGTCTATATAAGCAGAGCTCTCTGGCTAACTAGAGAACCCACTGCTTACTG
GCTTATCGAAATTAATACGACTCACTATAGGGAGACCCAAGCTTACCATGAAGCTACTGTCTTCTATCGA
ACAAGCATGCGATATTTGCCGACTTAAAAAGCTCAAGTGCTCCAAAGAAAAACCGAAGTGCGCCAAGTGT
CTGAAGAACAACTGGGAGTGTCGCTACTCTCCCAAAACCAAAAGGTCTCCGCTGACTAGGGCACATCTGA
CAGAAGTGGAATCAAGGCTAGAAAGACTGGAACAGCTATTTCTACTGATTTTTCCTCGAGAAGACCTTGA
CATGATTTTGAAAATGGATTCTTTACAGGATATAAAAGCATTGTTAACAGGATTATTTGTACAAGATAAT
GTGAATAAAGATGCCGTCACAGATAGATTGGCTTCAGTGGAGACTGATATGCCTCTAACATTGAGACAGC
ATAGAATAAGTGCGACATCATCATCGGAAGAGAGTAGTAACAAAGGTCAAAGACAGTTGACTGTATCGCC
GGAATTCTGATTTATGAGGAATCCAAGATGAATTTGGAGCAGGAGAGGCCGTTTGTCTGCAGTGCCCCAG
GCTGCTCCCAGCGCTTCCCAACAGAGGATCATCTGATGATTCATAGGCACAAGCATGAAATGACTTTGAA
GTTTCCCTCAATAAAAACAGACAATATGTTATCAGATCAAACTCCAACCCCAACGAGATTCCTGAAGAAC
TGCGAGGAGGTGGGGCTCTTCAGTGAGTTGGACTGCTCCCTAGAGCATGAGTTCAGGAAGGCTCAGGAGG
AAGAGAGCAGCAAGCGGAATATCTCGATGCATAACCCCGTTGGTGGGGCCATGGCGGGGCCTGGAGCTCA
CCAGCTCGGCAGCGCCCGGATGCCCAACCATGACACCAGCTGATCTAGAGGGCCCTATTCTATAGTGTCA
CCTAAATGCTAGAGCTCGCTGATCAGCCTCGACTGTGCCTTCTAGTTGCCAGCCATCTGTTGTTTGCCCC
TCCCCCGTGCCTTCCTTGACCCTGGAAGGTGCCACTCCCACTGTCCTTTCCTAATAAAATGAGGAAATTG
CATCGCATTGTCTGAGTAGGTGTCATTCTATTCTGGGGGGTGGGGTGGGGCAGGACAGCAAGGGGGAGGA
TTGGGAAGACAATAGCAGGCATGCTGGGGATGCGGTGGGCTCTATGGCTTCTGAGGCGGAAAGAACCAGC
TGGGGCTCTAGGGGGTATCCCC
[124 nt withheld, positions 4573-4696]
C
[91 nt withheld, positions 4698-4788]
A
[49 nt withheld, positions 4790-4838]
CCTTTGACGTTGGAGTCCACGTTCTTT
[37 nt withheld, positions 4866-4902]
ACCCTATCTCGGTCTATTCTTTTGATTTATAAGGGATTTTGCCGATTTCGGCCTATTGGTTAAAAAATGA
GCTGATTTAACAAAAATTTAACGCGAATTAATTCTGTGGAATGTGTGTCAGTTAGGGTGTGGAAAGTCCC
CAGGCTCCCCAGCAGGCAGAAGTATGCAAAGCATGCATCTCAATTAGTCAGCAACCAGGTGTGGAAAGTC
CCCAGGCTCCCCAGCAGGCAGAAGTATGCAAAGCATGCATCTCAATTAGTCAGCAACCATAGTCCCGCCC
CTAACTCCGCCCATCCCGCCCCTAACTCCGCCCAGTTCCGCCCATTCTCCGCCCCATGGCTGACTAATTT
TTTTTATTTATGCAGAGGCCGAGGCCGCCTCTGCCTCTGAGCTATTCCAGAAGTAGTGAGGAGGCTTTTT
TGGAGGCCTAGGCTTTTGCAAAAAGCTCCCGGGAGCTTGTATATCCATTTTCGGATCTGATCAAGAGACA
GGATGAGGATCGTTTCGCATGATTGAACAAGATGGATTGCACGCAGGTTCTCCGGCCGCTTGGGTGGAGA
GGCTATTCGGCTATGACTGGGCACAACAGACAATCGGCTGCTCTGATGCCGCCGTGTTCCGGCTGTCAGC
GCAGGGGCGCCCGGTTCTTTTTGTCAAGACCGACCTGTCCGGTGCCCTGAATGAACTGCAGGACGAGGCA
GCGCGGCTATCGTGGCTGGCCACGACGGGCGTTCCTTGCGCAGCTGTGCTCGACGTTGTCACTGAAGCGG
GAAGGGACTGGCTGCTATTGGGCGAAGTGCCGGGGCAGGATCTCCTGTCATCTCACCTTGCTCCTGCCGA
GAAAGTATCCATCATGGCTGATGCAATGCGGCGGCTGCATACGCTTGATCCGGCTACCTGCCCATTCGAC
CACCAAGCGAAACATCGCATCGAGCGAGCACGTACTCGGATGGAAGCCGGTCTTGTCGATCAGGATGATC
TGGACGAAGAGCATCAGGGGCTCGCGCCAGCCGAACTGTTCGCCAGGCTCAAGGCGCGCATGCCCGACGG
CGAGGATCTCGTCGTGACCCATGGCGATGCCTGCTTGCCGAATATCATGGTGGAAAATGGCCGCTTTTCT
GGATTCATCGACTGTGGCCGGCTGGGTGTGGCGGACCGCTATCAGGACATAGCGTTGGCTACCCGTGATA
TTGCTGAAGAGCTTGGCGGCGAATGGGCTGACCGCTTCCTCGTGCTTTACGGTATCGCCGCTCCCGATTC
GCAGCGCATCGCCTTCTATCGCCTTCTTGACGAG
